>Addgene plasmid #82545 | FSW-HRP-V5-NLGN2 | addgene full sequence | sequence record 166527 | Addgene NGS result
CCTCAGCACTGAAGGCGCGCTGACGTCACTCGCCGGTCCCCCGCAAACTCCCCTTCCCGGCCACCTTGGT
CGCGTCCGCGCCGCCGCCGGCCCAGCCGGACCGCACCACGCGAGGCGCGAGATAGGGGGGCACGGGCGCG
ACCATCTGCGCTGCGGCGCCGGCGACTCAGCGCTGCCTCAGTCTGCGGTGGGCAGCGGAGGAGTCGTGTC
GTGCCTGAGAGCGCAGTCTAGAGGATCCTTCGAAACCGGTGCTAGCCGCCACCATGGCACTTCCCAGATG
CATGTGGCCAAATTATGTTTGGAGAGCTATGATGGCATGTGTGGTCCACAGGGGATCCGGTGCCCCATTG
ACTCTCTGCTTGTTGGGATGTTTGCTACAGACTTTTCACGTACTCTCTCAAAAGACCGGTCAGCTTACTC
CAACTTTCTACGATAACTCTTGTCCTAACGTGAGCAACATCGTGCGAGATACTATCGTGAACGAGTTGCG
GTCTGATCCGAGGATAGCCGCTTCAATTTTGCGGCTGCATTTCCACGATTGTTTTGTAAACGGCTGTGAT
GCTTCCATCCTCCTCGACAATACCACCTCTTTCAGGACTGAAAAGGATGCCTTCGGTAACGCGAATAGTG
CTAGAGGGTTTCCCGTGATCGATAGAATGAAAGCCGCTGTGGAGAGCGCCTGCCCCCGGACAGTTAGTTG
TGCAGACCTTCTGACCATAGCGGCCCAGCAATCCGTGACGCTGGCCGGTGGCCCCAGCTGGAGGGTCCCC
CTGGGAAGGAGGGACTCTCTGCAGGCTTTTCTGGACTTGGCAAACGCAAACCTGCCTGCTCCCTTCTTCA
CCCTTCCCCAGCTGAAGGATTCCTTCAGGAATGTCGGCCTGAACCGAAGTAGTGATTTGGTGGCTCTGTC
CGGAGGCCACACATTCGGCAAGAATCAGTGCAGGTTCATCATGGACAGACTGTATAACTTTTCCAACACC
GGCTTGCCTGACCCTACCCTGAACACAACATACTTGCAGACTCTCAGAGGGCTGTGTCCGCTCAATGGCA
ACTTGTCTGCACTGGTTGACTTTGACCTGCGCACCCCAACCATCTTCGACAATAAGTATTACGTCAATCT
GGAGGAACAGAAGGGCCTGATTCAGTCCGACCAGGAGCTGTTCAGTTCCCCAAATGCTACCGACACTATT
CCTCTTGTGCGCAGCTTCGCTAATAGCACACAAACCTTTTTCAATGCTTTCGTGGAAGCTATGGATCGGA
TGGGAAATATAACGCCCCTGACGGGTACGCAGGGACAGATAAGACTGAACTGTAGGGTCGTGAACAGCAA
CTCTGGCTCGGGCTCGGGCGGCAAGCCCATCCCCAACCCCCTGCTGGGCCTGGACAGCACCCAATTGCAA
CGGGGAGGAGGGGGTCCCGGCGGCGGCGCCCCGGGCGGCCCAGGCCTGGGCCTCGGCAGCCTCGGGGAGG
AGCGCTTCCCCGTGGTGAACACAGCCTACGGGCGAGTGCGCGGTGTGCGGCGCGAGCTCAACAACGAGAT
CCTGGGCCCGGTCGTGCAGTTCTTGGGCGTGCCCTACGCCACGCCGCCCTTGGGCGCCCGCCGCTTCCAG
CCGCCTGAGGCACCTGCCTCGTGGCCCGGCGTGCGCAACGCCACCACCCTGCCGCCCGCCTGCCCGCAGA
ACCTGCACGGGGCCCTGCCGGCCATCATGCTGCCTGTGTGGTTCACCGACAACTTGGAGGCGGCCGCCAC
CTACGTGCAGAACCAGAGCGAGGACTGCCTGTACCTCAACCTCTACGTGCCCACTGAGGACGGTCCGCTC
ACAAAAAAACGTGACGAGGCGACGCTCAATCCGCCAGACACAGATATCCGGGACTCTGGGAAGAAACCGG
TCATGCTGTTTCTACACGGCGGCTCCTACATGGAAGGCACCGGGAACATGTTTGACGGCTCAGTCCTGGC
TGCCTATGGCAATGTCATCGTAGCCACACTCAACTACCGTCTTGGGGTGCTCGGTTTTCTCAGCACTGGT
GACCAGGCTGCAAAAGGCAACTATGGGCTCCTGGACCAGATCCAGGCCCTGCGCTGGCTCAGTGAAAACA
TTGCCCACTTTGGAGGTGACCCTGAACGCATCACTATCTTTGGGTCTGGTGCAGGGGCCTCCTGTGTCAA
CTTGCTGATCCTTTCCCACCACTCAGAAGGACTGTTCCAGAAGGCCATTGCTCAAAGTGGTACTGCCATT
TCCAGCTGGTCTGTCAACTACCAGCCGCTCAAGTACACGCGGCTGCTGGCGGCCAAAGTGGGCTGTGACC
GAGAAGACAGCACTGAAGCTGTGGAGTGTCTGCGCCGGAAGTCTTCCCGGGAGCTAGTGGACCAGGATGT
ACAGCCTGCCCGCTACCACATTGCCTTTGGGCCTGTGGTGGACGGCGACGTAGTCCCTGATGACCCCGAG
ATCCTCATGCAACAGGGGGAATTCCTCAACTACGACATGCTCATTGGTGTCAACCAGGGAGAGGGTCTCA
AGTTCGTGGAGGACTCTGCAGAGAGTGAGGACGGTGTGTCTGCCAGCGCCTTTGACTTCACCGTCTCCAA
CTTTGTGGACAACTTGTACGGGTACCCAGAAGGCAAGGACGTGCTTCGAGAGACCATCAAGTTCATGTAC
ACGGACTGGGCTGACAGGGACAATGGCGAGATGCGGCGGAAGACCCTGCTGGCGCTCTTTACCGACCACC
AGTGGGTCGCCCCGGCTGTGGCCACCGCCAAGCTGCATGCCGACTACCAGTCCCCCGTCTACTTTTACAC
TTTCTACCACCACTGCCAGGCAGAGGGCCGGCCAGAGTGGGCAGACGCAGCGCACGGGGACGAGCTGCCC
TACGTCTTTGGTGTCCCCATGGTGGGCGCCACTGACCTCTTCCCCTGCAACTTCTCCAAGAACGATGTCA
TGCTCAGCGCAGTAGTCATGACCTACTGGACCAACTTCGCCAAGACTGGTGACCCCAACCAGCCTGTGCC
ACAGGACACCAAGTTCATCCACACCAAGCCCAACCGCTTTGAAGAGGTAGTGTGGAGCAAGTTCAACAGC
AAGGAAAAGCAGTATCTGCACATAGGCTTGAAACCACGCGTGCGCGACAACTACCGTGCCAACAAGGTGG
CCTTCTGGCTGGAGCTCGTGCCCCACCTGCACAACCTGCACACAGAGCTCTTCACCACCACCACTCGCCT
GCCTCCCTATGCCACACGCTGGCCACCTCGCACACCTGGTCCTGGCACTTCCGGCACACGCCGTCCTCCC
CCACCTGCCACTCTGCCACCTGAGTCTGATATTGACCTAGGCCCAAGGGCCTATGACCGCTTCCCCGGTG
ACTCGAGGGACTACTCCACGGAGCTAAGCGTGACTGTGGCAGTGGGTGCCTCCCTCCTCTTCCTCAACAT
CCTTGCCTTTGCCGCCCTCTATTACAAGCGGGACCGGCGCCAGGAGCTGCGGTGCCGGAGGCTTAGCCCA
CCAGGAGGCTCAGGCTCAGGTGTGCCTGGTGGGGGCCCCCTGCTTCCCACTGCTGGCCGTGAGCTACCCC
CGGAGGAGGAGCTAGTATCGCTGCAGCTGAAGCGGGGTGGTGGTGTTGGGGCGGACCCTGCTGAGGCCCT
GCGCCCTGCCTGTCCACCCGACTATACCCTGGCCTTGCGCCGGGCACCGGACGATGTGCCTCTCTTGGCC
CCCGGGGCCCTAACCCTGCTGCCTAGTGGCCTGGGGCCCCCGCCCCCGCCCCCACCCCCTTCTCTCCATC
CCTTTGGGCCCTTCCCACCCCCACCCCCTACTGCTACCAGCCACAACAACACGCTACCCCATCCCCACTC
CACCACTCGGGTATAGGGCGCGCCCCTGCAGGGAATTCGATATCAAGCTTATCGATAATCAACCTCTGGA
TTACAAAATTTGTGAAAGATTGACTGGTATTCTTAACTATGTTGCTCCTTTTACGCTATGTGGATACGCT
GCTTTAATGCCTTTGTATCATGCTATTGCTTCCCGTATGGCTTTCATTTTCTCCTCCTTGTATAAATCCT
GGTTGCTGTCTCTTTATGAGGAGTTGTGGCCCGTTGTCAGGCAACGTGGCGTGGTGTGCACTGTGTTTGC
TGACGCAACCCCCACTGGTTGGGGCATTGCCACCACCTGTCAGCTCCTTTCCGGGACTTTCGCTTTCCCC
CTCCCTATTGCCACGGCGGAACTCATCGCCGCCTGCCTTGCCCGCTGCTGGACAGGGGCTCGGCTGTTGG
GCACTGACAATTCCGTGGTGTTGTCGGGGAAATCATCGTCCTTTCCTTGGCTGCTCGCCTGTGTTGCCAC
CTGGATTCTGCGCGGGACGTCCTTCTGCTACGTCCCTTCGGCCCTCAATCCAGCGGACCTTCCTTCCCGC
GGCCTGCTGCCGGCTCTGCGGCCTCTTCCGCGTCTTCGCCTTCGCCCTCAGACGAGTCGGATCTCCCTTT
GGGCCGCCTCCCCGCATCGATACCGTCGACCTCGAGACCTAGAAAAACATGGAGCAATCACAAGTAGCAA
TACAGCAGCTACCAATGCTGATTGTGCCTGGCTAGAAGCACAAGAGGAGGAGGAGGTGGGTTTTCCAGTC
ACACCTCAGGTACCTTTAAGACCAATGACTTACAAGGCAGCTGTAGATCTTAGCCACTTTTTAAAAGAAA
AGGGGGGACTGGAAGGGCTAATTCACTCCCAACGAAGACAAGATATCCTTGATCTGTGGATCTACCACAC
ACAAGGCTACTTCCCTGATTGGCAGAACTACACACCAGGGCCAGGGATCAGATATCCACTGACCTTTGGA
TGGTGCTACAAGCTAGTACCAGTTGAGCAAGAGAAGGTAGAAGAAGCCAATGAAGGAGAGAACACCCGCT
TGTTACACCCTGTGAGCCTGCATGGGATGGATGACCCGGAGAGAGAAGTATTAGAGTGGAGGTTTGACAG
CCGCCTAGCATTTCATCACATGGCCCGAGAGCTGCATCCGGACTGTACTGGGTCTCTCTGGTTAGACCAG
ATCTGAGCCTGGGAGCTCTCTGGCTAACTAGGGAACCCACTGCTTAAGCCTCAATAAAGCTTGCCTTGAG
TGCTTCAAGTAGTGTGTGCCCGTCTGTTGTGTGACTCTGGTAACTAGAGATCCCTCAGACCCTTTTAGTC
AGTGTGGAAAATCTCTAGCAGGGCCCGTTTAAACCCGCTGATCAGCCTCGACTGTGCCTTCTAGTTGCCA
GCCATCTGTTGTTTGCCCCTCCCCCGTGCCTTCCTTGACCCTGGAAGGTGCCACTCCCACTGTCCTTTCC
TAATAAAATGAGGAAATTGCATCGCATTGTCTGAGTAGGTGTCATTCTATTCTGGGGGGTGGGGTGGGGC
AGGACAGCAAGGGGGAGGATTGGGAAGACAATAGCAGGCATGCTGGGGATGCGGCGGGCTCTATGGCTTC
TGAGGCGGAAAGAACCAGCTGGGGCTCTAGGGGGTATCCCC
[124 nt withheld, positions 5502-5625]
C
[91 nt withheld, positions 5627-5717]
A
[49 nt withheld, positions 5719-5767]
CCTTTGACGTTGGAGTCCACGTTCTTT
[37 nt withheld, positions 5795-5831]
ACCCTATCTCGGTCTATTCTTTTGATTTATAAGGGATTTTGCCGATTTCGGCCTATTGGTTAAAAAATGA
GCTGATTTAACAAAAATTTAACGCGAATTAATTCTGTGGAATGTGTGTCAGTTAGGGTGTGGAAAGTCCC
CAGGCTCCCCAGCAGGCAGAAGTATGCAAAGCATGCATCTCAATTAGTCAGCAACCAGGTGTGGAAAGTC
CCCAGGCTCCCCAGCAGGCAGAAGTATGCAAAGCATGCATCTCAATTAGTCAGCAACCATAGTCCCGCCC
CTAACTCCGCCCATCCCGCCCCTAACTCCGCCCAGTTCCGCCCATTCTCCGCCCCATGGCTGACTAATTT
TTTTTATTTATGCAGAGGCCGAGGCCGCCTCTGCCTCTGAGCTATTCCAGAAGTAGTGAGGAGGCTTTTT
TGGAGGCCTAGGCTTTTGCAAAAAGCTCCCGGGAGCTTGTATATCCATTTTCGGATCTGATCAGCACGTG
TTGACAATTAATCATCGGCATAGTATATCGGCATAGTATAATACGACAAGGTGAGGAACTAAACCATGGC
CAAGTTGACCAGTGCCGTTCCGGTGCTCACCGCGCGCGACGTCGCCGGAGCGGTCGAGTTCTGGACCGAC
CGGCTCGGGTTCTCCCGGGACTTCGTGGAGGACGACTTCGCCGGTGTGGTCCGGGACGACGTGACCCTGT
TCATCAGCGCGGTCCAGGACCAGGTGGTGCCGGACAACACCCTGGCCTGGGTGTGGGTGCGCGGCCTGGA
CGAGCTGTACGCCGAGTGGTCGGAGGTCGTGTCCACGAACTTCCGGGACGCCTCCGGGCCGGCCATGACC
GAGATCGGCGAGCAGCCGTGGGGGCGGGAGTTCGCCCTGCGCGACCCGGCCGGCAACTGCGTGCACTTCG
TGGCCGAGGAGCAGGACTGACACGTGCTACGAGATTTCGATTCCACCGCCGCCTTCTATGAAAGGTTGGG
CTTCGGAATCGTTTTCCGGGACGCCGGCTGGATGATCCTCCAGCGCGGGGATCTCATGCTGGAGTTCTTC
GCCCACCCCAACTTGTTTATTGCAGCTTATAATGGTTACAAATAAAGCAATAGCATCACAAATTTCACAA
ATAAAGCATTTTTTTCACTGCATTCTAGTTGTGGTTTGTCCAAACTCATCAATGTATCTTATCATGTCTG
TATACCGTCGACCTCTAGCTAGAGCTTGGCGTAATCATGGTCATAGCTGTTTCCTGTGTGAAATTGTTAT
CCGCTCACAATTCCACACAACATACGAGCCGGAAGCATAAAGTGTAAAGCCTGGGGTGCCTAATGAGTGA
GCTAACTCACATTAATTGCGTTGCGCTCACTGCCCGCTTTCCAGTCGGGAAACCTGTCGTGCCAGCTGCA
TTAATGAATCGGCCAACGCGCGGGGAGAGGCGGTTTGCGTATTGGGCGCTCTTCCGCTTCCTCGCTCACT
GACTCGCTGCGCTCGGTCGTTCGGCTGCGGCGAGCGGTATCAGCTCACTCAAAGGCGGTAATACGGTTAT
CCACAGAATCAGGGGATAACGCAGGAAAGAACATGTGAGCAAAAGGCCAGCAAAAGGCCAGGAACCGTAA
AAAGGCCGCGTTGCTGGCGTTTTTCCATAGGCTCCGCCCCCCTGACGAGCATCACAAAAATCGACGCTCA
AGTCAGAGGTGGCGAAACCCGACAGGACTATAAAGATACCAGGCGTTTCCCCCTGGAAGCTCCCTCGTGC
GCTCTCCTGTTCCGACCCTGCCGCTTACCGGATACCTGTCCGCCTTTCTCCCTTCGGGAAGCGTGGCGCT
TTCTCATAGCTCACGCTGTAGGTATCTCAGTTCGGTGTAGGTCGTTCGCTCCAAGCTGGGCTGTGTGCAC
GAACCCCCCGTTCAGCCCGACCGCTGCGCCTTATCCGGTAACTATCGTCTTGAGTCCAACCCGGTAAGAC
ACGACTTATCGCCACTGGCAGCAGCCACTGGTAACAGGATTAGCAGAGCGAGGTATGTAGGCGGTGCTAC
AGAGTTCTTGAAGTGGTGGCCTAACTACGGCTACACTAGAAGAACAGTATTTGGTATCTGCGCTCTGCTG
AAGCCAGTTACCTTCGGAAAAAGAGTTGGTAGCTCTTGATCCGGCAAACAAACCACCGCTGGTAGCGGTG
GTTTTTTTGTTTGCAAGCAGCAGATTACGCGCAGAAAAAAAGGATCTCAAGAAGATCCTTTGATCTTTTC
TACGGGGTCTGACGCTCAGTGGAACGAAAACTCACGTTAAGGGATTTTGGTCATGAGATTATCAAAAAGG
ATCTTCACCTAGATCCTTTTAAATTAAAAATGAAGTTTTAAATCAATCTAAAGTATATATGAGTAAACTT
GGTCTGACAGTTACCAATGCTTAATCAGTGAGGCACCTATCTCAGCGATCTGTCTATTTCGTTCATCCAT
AGTTGCCTGACTCCCCGTCGTGTAGATAACTACGATACGGGAGGGCTTACCATCTGGCCCCAGTGCTGCA
ATGATACCGCGAGACCCACGCTCACCGGCTCCAGATTTATCAGCAATAAACCAGCCAGCCGGAAGGGCCG
AGCGCAGAAGTGGTCCTGCAACTTTATCCGCCTCCATCCAGTCTATTAATTGTTGCCGGGAAGCTAGAGT
AAGTAGTTCGCCAGTTAATAGTTTGCGCAACGTTGTTGCCATTGCTACAGGCATCGTGGTGTCACGCTCG
TCGTTTGGTATGGCTTCATTCAGCTCCGGTTCCCAACGATCAAGGCGAGTTACATGATCCCCCATGTTGT
GCAAAAAAGCGGTTAGCTCCTTCGGTCCTCCGATCGTTGTCAGAAGTAAGTTGGCCGCAGTGTTATCACT
CATGGTTATGGCAGCACTGCATAATTCTCTTACTGTCATGCCATCCGTAAGATGCTTTTCTGTGACTGGT
GAGTACTCAACCAAGTCATTCTGAGAATAGTGTATGCGGCGACCGAGTTGCTCTTGCCCGGCGTCAATAC
GGGATAATACCGCGCCACATAGCAGAACTTTAAAAGTGCTCATCATTGGAAAACGTTCTTCGGGGCGAAA
ACTCTCAAGGATCTTACCGCTGTTGAGATCCAGTTCGATGTAACCCACTCGTGCACCCAACTGATCTTCA
GCATCTTTTACTTTCACCAGCGTTTCTGGGTGAGCAAAAACAGGAAGGCAAAATGCCGCAAAAAAGGGAA
TAAGGGCGACACGGAAATGTTGAATACTCATACTCTTCCTTTTTCAATATTATTGAAGCATTTATCAGGG
TTATTGTCTCATGAGCGGATACATATTTGAATGTATTTAGAAAAATAAACAAATAGGGGTTCCGCGCACA
TTTCCCCGAAAAGTGCCACCTGACGTCGACGGATCGGGAGATCTCCCGATCCCCTATGGTGCACTCTCAG
TACAATCTGCTCTGATGCCGCATAGTTAAGCCAGTATCTGCTCCCTGCTTGTGTGTTGGAGGTCGCTGAG
TAGTGCGCGAGCAAAATTTAAGCTACAACAAGGCAAGGCTTGACCGACAATTGCATGAAGAATCTGCTTA
GGGTTAGGCGTTTTGCGCTGCTTCGCGATGTACGGGCCAGATATACGCGTTGACATTGATTATTGACTAG
TTATTAATAGTAATCAATTACGGGGTCATTAGTTCATAGCCCATATATGGAGTTCCGCGTTACATAACTT
ACGGTAAATGGCCCGCCTGGCTGACCGCCCAACGACCCCCGCCCATTGACGTCAATAATGACGTATGTTC
CCATAGTAACGCCAATAGGGACTTTCCATTGACGTCAATGGGTGGAGTATTTACGGTAAACTGCCCACTT
GGCAGTACATCAAGTGTATCATATGCCAAGCACGCCCCCTATTGACGTCAATGACGGTAAATGGCCCGCC
TGGCATTATGCCCAGTACATGACCTTATGGGACTTTCCTACTTGGCAGTACATCTACGTATTAGTCATCG
CTATTACCATGGTGATGCGGTTTTGGCAGTACATCAATGGGCGTGGATAGCGGTTTGACTCACGGGGATT
TCCAAGTCTCCACCCCATTGACGTCAATGGGAGTTTGTTTTGGCACCAAAATCAACGGGACTTTCCAAAA
TGTCGTAACAACTCCGCCCCATTGACGCAAATGGGCGGTAGGCGTGTACGGTGGGAGGTCTATATAAGCA
GCGCGTTTTGCCTGTACTGGGTCTCTCTGGTTAGACCAGATCTGAGCCTGGGAGCTCTCTGGCTAACTAG
GGAACCCACTGCTTAAGCCTCAATAAAGCTTGCCTTGAGTGCTTCAAGTAGTGTGTGCCCGTCTGTTGTG
TGACTCTGGTAACTAGAGATCCCTCAGACCCTTTTAGTCAGTGTGGAAAATCTCTAGCAGTGGCGCCCGA
ACAGGGACTTGAAAGCGAAAGGGAAACCAGAGGAGCTCTCTCGACGCAGGACTCGGCTTGCTGAAGCGCG
CACGGCAAGAGGCGAGGGGCGGCGACTGGTGAGTACGCCAAAAATTTTGACTAGCGGAGGCTAGAAGGAG
AGAGATGGGTGCGAGAGCGTCAGTATTAAGCGGGGGAGAATTAGATCGCGATGGGAAAAAATTCGGTTAA
GGCCAGGGGGAAAGAAAAAATATAAATTAAAACATATAGTATGGGCAAGCAGGGAGCTAGAACGATTCGC
AGTTAATCCTGGCCTGTTAGAAACATCAGAAGGCTGTAGACAAATACTGGGACAGCTACAACCATCCCTT
CAGACAGGATCAGAAGAACTTAGATCATTATATAATACAGTAGCAACCCTCTATTGTGTGCATCAAAGGA
TAGAGATAAAAGACACCAAGGAAGCTTTAGACAAGATAGAGGAAGAGCAAAACAAAAGTAAGACCACCGC
ACAGCAAGCGGCCGCTGATCTTCAGACCTGGAGGAGGAGATATGAGGGACAATTGGAGAAGTGAATTATA
TAAATATAAAGTAGTAAAAATTGAACCATTAGGAGTAGCACCCACCAAGGCAAAGAGAAGAGTGGTGCAG
AGAGAAAAAAGAGCAGTGGGAATAGGAGCTTTGTTCCTTGGGTTCTTGGGAGCAGCAGGAAGCACTATGG
GCGCAGCGTCAATGACGCTGACGGTACAGGCCAGACAATTATTGTCTGGTATAGTGCAGCAGCAGAACAA
TTTGCTGAGGGCTATTGAGGCGCAACAGCATCTGTTGCAACTCACAGTCTGGGGCATCAAGCAGCTCCAG
GCAAGAATCCTGGCTGTGGAAAGATACCTAAAGGATCAACAGCTCCTGGGGATTTGGGGTTGCTCTGGAA
AACTCATTTGCACCACTGCTGTGCCTTGGAATGCTAGTTGGAGTAATAAATCTCTGGAACAGATTTGGAA
TCACACGACCTGGATGGAGTGGGACAGAGAAATTAACAATTACACAAGCTTAATACACTCCTTAATTGAA
GAATCGCAAAACCAGCAAGAAAAGAATGAACAAGAATTATTGGAATTAGATAAATGGGCAAGTTTGTGGA
ATTGGTTTAACATAACAAATTGGCTGTGGTATATAAAATTATTCATAATGATAGTAGGAGGCTTGGTAGG
TTTAAGAATAGTTTTTGCTGTACTTTCTATAGTGAATAGAGTTAGGCAGGGATATTCACCATTATCGTTT
CAGACCCACCTCCCAACCCCGAGGGGACCCGACAGGCCCGAAGGAATAGAAGAAGAAGGTGGAGAGAGAG
ACAGAGACAGATCCATTCGATTAGTGAACGGATCGGCACTGCGTGCGCCAATTCTGCAGACAAATGGCAG
TATTCATCCACAATTTTAAAAGAAAAGGGGGGATTGGGGGGTACAGTGCAGGGGAAAGAATAGTAGACAT
AATAGCAACAGACATACAAACTAAAGAATTACAAAAACAAATTACAAAAATTCAAAATTTTCGGGTTTAT
TACAGGGACAGCAGAGATCCAGTTTGGTTAATTAATACCGCCATGCATCTGCAGAGGGCCCTGCGTATGA
GTGCAAGTGGGTTTTAGGACCAGGATGAGGCGGGGTGGGGGTGCCTACCTGACGACCGACCCCGACCCAC
TGGACAAGCACCCAACCCCCATTCCCCAAATTGCGCATCCCCTATCAGAGAGGGGGAGGGGAAACAGGAT
GCGGCGAGGCGCGTGCGCACTGCCAGCTTCAGCACCGCGGACAGTGCCTTCGCCCCCGCCTGGCGGCGCG
CGCCACCGCCG
Features (pLannotate 1.2.2; 31 found; start..end, strand, type, name):
    348..1331    +  CDS            PRXC1A (fragment): PER1A_ARMRU - Also known as HPRC1. Experimental evidence at protein level: Swiss-Prot protein existence level 1. Removal of H(2)O(2), oxidation of toxic reductants, biosynthesis and degradation of lignin, suberization, auxin catabolism, response to environmental stresses such as wounding, pathogen attack and oxidative stress. These functions might be dependent on each isozyme/isoform in each plant tissue. From Armoracia rusticana (Horseradish) (Armoracia laphatifolia).
   1371..3863    +  CDS            Nlgn2: NLGN2_RAT - Experimental evidence at protein level: Swiss-Prot protein existence level 1. Transmembrane scaffolding protein involved in cell-cell interactions via its interactions with neurexin family members. Mediates cell-cell interactions both in neurons and in other types of cells, such as Langerhans beta cells. Plays a role in synapse function and synaptic signal transmission, especially via gamma-aminobutyric acid receptors (GABA(A) receptors). Functions by recruiting and clustering synaptic proteins. Promotes clustering of postsynaptic GABRG2 and GPHN. Promotes clustering of postsynapti
   3882..3907    +  misc_feature   MCS (fragment): pBluescript multiple cloning site
   3907..4495    +  misc_feature   WPRE: woodchuck hepatitis virus posttranscriptional regulatory element
   4432..5013    +  CDS            nef (fragment): NEF_HV1H2 - Experimental evidence at protein level: Swiss-Prot protein existence level 1. Extracellular Nef protein targets CD4(+) T-lymphocytes for apoptosis by interacting with CXCR4 surface receptors. From Human immunodeficiency virus type 1 group M subtype B (isolate HXB2) (HIV-1).
   5020..5200    +  LTR            5' LTR (truncated): truncated 5' long terminal repeat (LTR) from HIV-1
   5232..5439    +  polyA_signal   bGH poly(A) signal: bovine growth hormone polyadenylation signal
   5460..5481    +  promoter       SV40 promoter (fragment): SV40 enhancer and early promoter
   5502..5930    +  rep_origin     f1 ori (sequence partly withheld): f1 bacteriophage origin of replication; arrow indicates direction of (+) strand synthesis
   5944..6273    +  promoter       SV40 promoter: SV40 enhancer and early promoter
   6321..6368    +  promoter       EM7 promoter: synthetic bacterial promoter&nbsp
   6387..6761    +  CDS            BleoR: antibiotic-binding protein; Sh ble from Streptoalloteichus hindustanus; confers resistance to bleomycin, phleomycin, and Zeocin™
   6771..6896    +  CDS            ble (fragment): BLE_KLEPN - Experimental evidence at protein level: Swiss-Prot protein existence level 1. Binding protein with a strong affinity to the bleomycin family of antibiotics. Binds to CL990; an antimitotic-antibiotic compound. From Klebsiella pneumoniae.
   6891..7012    +  polyA_signal   SV40 poly(A) signal: SV40 polyadenylation signal
   7083..7105    -  protein_bind   lac operator (fragment): The lac repressor binds to the lac operator to inhibit transcription in E. coli. This inhibition can be relieved by adding lactose or isopropyl-β-D-thiogalactopyranoside (IPTG). lac repressor encoded by lacI
   7109..7139    -  promoter       lac promoter: promoter for the E. coli lac operon
   7154..7175    -  protein_bind   CAP binding site: CAP binding activates transcription in the presence of cAMP. E. coli catabolite activator protein
   7188..7280    -  CDS            lacI (fragment): lac repressor; lacI; The lac repressor binds to the lac operator to inhibit transcription in E. coli. This inhibition can be relieved by adding lactose or isopropyl-β-D-thiogalactopyranoside (IPTG).
   7463..8051    -  rep_origin     ori: high-copy-number ColE1/pMB1/pBR322/pUC origin of replication
   8222..9082    -  CDS            AmpR: β-lactamase; bla; confers resistance to ampicillin, carbenicillin, and related antibiotics
   9083..9187    -  promoter       AmpR promoter: bla
   9246..9298    -  misc_feature   bom (fragment): basis of mobility region from pBR322
   9453..9832    +  enhancer       CMV enhancer: human cytomegalovirus immediate early enhancer
   9833..10032   +  promoter       CMV promoter: human cytomegalovirus (CMV) immediate early promoter
  10050..10230   +  LTR            5' LTR (truncated): truncated 5' long terminal repeat (LTR) from HIV-1
  10277..10402   +  misc_feature   HIV-1 Ψ: packaging signal of human immunodeficiency virus type 1
  10386..10749   +  CDS            HIV-1 gag (fragment): gag protein from human immunodeficiency virus 1; gag
  10895..11128   +  misc_feature   RRE: The Rev response element (RRE) of HIV-1 allows for Rev-dependent mRNA export from the nucleus to the cytoplasm.
  11505..11605   +  CDS            Rev (fragment): human immunodeficiency virus 1 (HIV-1) Rev protein; rev; enhances nuclear export of unspliced and incompletely spliced viral mRNAs
  11655..11772   +  misc_feature   cPPT/CTS: central polypurine tract and central termination sequence of HIV-1
  11851..226     +  promoter       hSyn promoter (across the origin): human synapsin I promoter; confers neuron-specific expression (Kügler et al., 2003)
