[The description below was written by a language model from this plasmid's Addgene catalogue record and pLannotate feature annotations shown in this document.]
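Description:
FSW-HRP-V5-NLGN2 is a lentiviral transfer plasmid of about 12.1 kb, built on the FSW backbone, for expressing a tagged rat neuroligin-2 in neurons. It is propagated in E. coli through a high-copy ColE1/pUC-type origin with ampicillin selection (AmpR). The backbone also carries an f1 origin and an SV40/EM7-driven BleoR cassette with an SV40 poly(A) signal, which lies outside the proviral region. The viral genome is arranged in the usual CMV-hybrid format. A CMV enhancer/promoter sits upstream of a truncated HIV-1 5' LTR and drives genomic RNA production in packaging cells. It is followed by the Ψ packaging signal with a gag fragment, the RRE for Rev-dependent nuclear export, and the cPPT/CTS. A second truncated LTR element and a bGH poly(A) signal close the 3' end.

Between the cPPT and the WPRE, the human synapsin I promoter restricts expression to neurons. It drives an open reading frame in which horseradish peroxidase (annotated as a fragment of the Armoracia rusticana C1A isozyme) is placed N-terminal to rat Nlgn2. The catalogue entry lists a V5 epitope as well, also N-terminal on the insert. V5 is not separately annotated in the feature table, although a short gap between the HRP and Nlgn2 features could accommodate it. The WPRE downstream enhances transcript stability and expression. Neuroligin-2 is a postsynaptic transmembrane adhesion protein associated with GABAergic synapses, so an N-terminal fusion would be expected to place HRP on the extracellular, cleft-facing side. This fits the associated publication title on proteomic analysis of synaptic clefts. The stated purpose is simply overexpression of V5-NLGN2 in neurons.
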