Addgene plasmid #82545: FSW-HRP-V5-NLGN2
Purpose: Overexpression vector for V5-NLGN2 in neurons
Depositing lab: Alice Ting. Depositing organization: Massachusetts Institute of Technology. Publication: Proteomic Analysis of Unbounded Cellular Compartments: Synaptic Clefts. Loh KH, Stawski PS, Draycott AS, Udeshi ND, Lehrman EK, Wilton DK, Svinkina T, Deerinck TJ, Ellisman MH, Stevens B, Carr SA, Ting AY. Cell. 2016 Aug 25;166(5):1295-1307.e21. doi: 10.1016/j.cell.2016.07.041. PubMed 27565350.
Backbone
  Vector backbone: FSW
  Backbone size w/o insert (bp): 9603
  Total vector size (bp): 12072
  Vector type: Mammalian Expression, Lentiviral
Growth in bacteria
  Bacterial resistance: Ampicillin, 100 μg/mL
  Growth temperature: 37°C
  Growth strain: DH5alpha
  Copy number: Unknown
Gene/Insert
  Gene/Insert name: NLGN2
  Species: R. norvegicus (rat)
  Insert size (bp): 2469
  Entrez Gene: Nlgn2
  Promoter: Human Synapsin
  Tag / fusion protein: V5 (N terminal on insert); HRP (N terminal on insert)
  Cloning method: Restriction Enzyme; 5′ cloning site NheI (unknown if destroyed); 3′ cloning site AscI (unknown if destroyed)
  Sequencing primers: 5′ GCGCTGCGGCGCCGGCGACTCAGCG; 3′ catagttaagaataccagtcaatctttcac
Terms and licenses: Academic/Nonprofit Terms; Industry Terms: Not Available to Industry
How to cite: FSW-HRP-V5-NLGN2 was a gift from Alice Ting (Addgene plasmid # 82545 ; http://n2t.net/addgene:82545 ; RRID:Addgene_82545)
