>Addgene plasmid #82545 | FSW-HRP-V5-NLGN2 | depositor partial sequence | sequence record 176352 | HRP-V5-NLGN2
TTAATTAATACCGCCATGCATCTGCAGAGGGCCCTGCGTATGAGTGCAAGTGGGTTTTAGGACCAGGATG
AGGCGGGGTGGGGGTGCCTACCTGACGACCGACCCCGACCCACTGGACAAGCACCCAACCCCCATTCCCC
AAATTGCGCATCCCCTATCAGAGAGGGGGAGGGGAAACAGGATGCGGCGAGGCGCGTGCGCACTGCCAGC
TTCAGCACCGCGGACAGTGCCTTCGCCCCCGCCTGGCGGCGCGCGCCACCGCCGCCTCAGCACTGAAGGC
GCGCTGACGTCACTCGCCGGTCCCCCGCAAACTCCCCTTCCCGGCCACCTTGGTCGCGTCCGCGCCGCCG
CCGGCCCAGCCGGACCGCACCACGCGAGGCGCGAGATAGGGGGGCACGGGCGCGACCATCTGCGCTGCGG
CGCCGGCGACTCAGCGCTGCCTCAGTCTGCGGTGGGCAGCGGAGGAGTCGTGTCGTGCCTGAGAGCGCAG
TCTAGAGGATCCTTCGAAACCGGTGCTAGCCGCCACCATGGCACTTCCCAGATGCATGTGGCCAAATTAT
GTTTGGAGAGCTATGATGGCATGTGTGGTCCACAGGGGATCCGGTGCCCCATTGACTCTCTGCTTGTTGG
GATGTTTGCTACAGACTTTTCACGTACTCTCTCAAAAGACCGGTCAGCTTACTCCAACTTTCTACGATAA
CTCTTGTCCTAACGTGAGCAACATCGTGCGAGATACTATCGTGAACGAGTTGCGGTCTGATCCGAGGATA
GCCGCTTCAATTTTGCGGCTGCATTTCCACGATTGTTTTGTAAACGGCTGTGATGCTTCCATCCTCCTCG
ACAATACCACCTCTTTCAGGACTGAAAAGGATGCCTTCGGTAACGCGAATAGTGCTAGAGGGTTTCCCGT
GATCGATAGAATGAAAGCCGCTGTGGAGAGCGCCTGCCCCCGGACAGTTAGTTGTGCAGACCTTCTGACC
ATAGCGGCCCAGCAATCCGTGACGCTGGCCGGTGGCCCCAGCTGGAGGGTCCCCCTGGGAAGGAGGGACT
CTCTGCAGGCTTTTCTGGACTTGGCAAACGCAAACCTGCCTGCTCCCTTCTTCACCCTTCCCCAGCTGAA
GGATTCCTTCAGGAATGTCGGCCTGAACCGAAGTAGTGATTTGGTGGCTCTGTCCGGAGGCCACACATTC
GGCAAGAATCAGTGCAGGTTCATCATGGACAGACTGTATAACTTTTCCAACACCGGCTTGCCTGACCCTA
CCCTGAACACAACATACTTGCAGACTCTCAGAGGGCTGTGTCCGCTCAATGGCAACTTGTCTGCACTGGT
TGACTTTGACCTGCGCACCCCAACCATCTTCGACAATAAGTATTACGTCAATCTGGAGGAACAGAAGGGC
CTGATTCAGTCCGACCAGGAGCTGTTCAGTTCCCCAAATGCTACCGACACTATTCCTCTTGTGCGCAGCT
TCGCTAATAGCACACAAACCTTTTTCAATGCTTTCGTGGAAGCTATGGATCGGATGGGAAATATAACGCC
CCTGACGGGTACGCAGGGACAGATAAGACTGAACTGTAGGGTCGTGAACAGCAACTCTGGCTCGGGCTCG
GGCGGCAAGCCCATCCCCAACCCCCTGCTGGGCCTGGACAGCACCCAATTGCAACGGGGAGGAGGGGGTC
CCGGCGGCGGCGCCCCGGGCGGCCCAGGCCTGGGCCTCGGCAGCCTCGGGGAGGAGCGCTTCCCCGTGGT
GAACACAGCCTACGGGCGAGTGCGCGGTGTGCGGCGCGAGCTCAACAACGAGATCCTGGGCCCGGTCGTG
CAGTTCTTGGGCGTGCCCTACGCCACGCCGCCCTTGGGCGCCCGCCGCTTCCAGCCGCCTGAGGCACCTG
CCTCGTGGCCCGGCGTGCGCAACGCCACCACCCTGCCGCCCGCCTGCCCGCAGAACCTGCACGGGGCCCT
GCCGGCCATCATGCTGCCTGTGTGGTTCACCGACAACTTGGAGGCGGCCGCCACCTACGTGCAGAACCAG
AGCGAGGACTGCCTGTACCTCAACCTCTACGTGCCCACTGAGGACGGTCCGCTCACAAAAAAACGTGACG
AGGCGACGCTCAATCCGCCAGACACAGATATCCGGGACTCTGGGAAGAAACCGGTCATGCTGTTTCTACA
CGGCGGCTCCTACATGGAAGGCACCGGGAACATGTTTGACGGCTCAGTCCTGGCTGCCTATGGCAATGTC
ATCGTAGCCACACTCAACTACCGTCTTGGGGTGCTCGGTTTTCTCAGCACTGGTGACCAGGCTGCAAAAG
GCAACTATGGGCTCCTGGACCAGATCCAGGCCCTGCGCTGGCTCAGTGAAAACATTGCCCACTTTGGAGG
TGACCCTGAACGCATCACTATCTTTGGGTCTGGTGCAGGGGCCTCCTGTGTCAACTTGCTGATCCTTTCC
CACCACTCAGAAGGACTGTTCCAGAAGGCCATTGCTCAAAGTGGTACTGCCATTTCCAGCTGGTCTGTCA
ACTACCAGCCGCTCAAGTACACGCGGCTGCTGGCGGCCAAAGTGGGCTGTGACCGAGAAGACAGCACTGA
AGCTGTGGAGTGTCTGCGCCGGAAGTCTTCCCGGGAGCTAGTGGACCAGGATGTACAGCCTGCCCGCTAC
CACATTGCCTTTGGGCCTGTGGTGGACGGCGACGTAGTCCCTGATGACCCCGAGATCCTCATGCAACAGG
GGGAATTCCTCAACTACGACATGCTCATTGGTGTCAACCAGGGAGAGGGTCTCAAGTTCGTGGAGGACTC
TGCAGAGAGTGAGGACGGTGTGTCTGCCAGCGCCTTTGACTTCACCGTCTCCAACTTTGTGGACAACTTG
TACGGGTACCCAGAAGGCAAGGACGTGCTTCGAGAGACCATCAAGTTCATGTACACGGACTGGGCTGACA
GGGACAATGGCGAGATGCGGCGGAAGACCCTGCTGGCGCTCTTTACCGACCACCAGTGGGTCGCCCCGGC
TGTGGCCACCGCCAAGCTGCATGCCGACTACCAGTCCCCCGTCTACTTTTACACTTTCTACCACCACTGC
CAGGCAGAGGGCCGGCCAGAGTGGGCAGACGCAGCGCACGGGGACGAGCTGCCCTACGTCTTTGGTGTCC
CCATGGTGGGCGCCACTGACCTCTTCCCCTGCAACTTCTCCAAGAACGATGTCATGCTCAGCGCAGTAGT
CATGACCTACTGGACCAACTTCGCCAAGACTGGTGACCCCAACCAGCCTGTGCCACAGGACACCAAGTTC
ATCCACACCAAGCCCAACCGCTTTGAAGAGGTAGTGTGGAGCAAGTTCAACAGCAAGGAAAAGCAGTATC
TGCACATAGGCTTGAAACCACGCGTGCGCGACAACTACCGTGCCAACAAGGTGGCCTTCTGGCTGGAGCT
CGTGCCCCACCTGCACAACCTGCACACAGAGCTCTTCACCACCACCACTCGCCTGCCTCCCTATGCCACA
CGCTGGCCACCTCGCACACCTGGTCCTGGCACTTCCGGCACACGCCGTCCTCCCCCACCTGCCACTCTGC
CACCTGAGTCTGATATTGACCTAGGCCCAAGGGCCTATGACCGCTTCCCCGGTGACTCGAGGGACTACTC
CACGGAGCTAAGCGTGACTGTGGCAGTGGGTGCCTCCCTCCTCTTCCTCAACATCCTTGCCTTTGCCGCC
CTCTATTACAAGCGGGACCGGCGCCAGGAGCTGCGGTGCCGGAGGCTTAGCCCACCAGGAGGCTCAGGCT
CAGGTGTGCCTGGTGGGGGCCCCCTGCTTCCCACTGCTGGCCGTGAGCTACCCCCGGAGGAGGAGCTAGT
ATCGCTGCAGCTGAAGCGGGGTGGTGGTGTTGGGGCGGACCCTGCTGAGGCCCTGCGCCCTGCCTGTCCA
CCCGACTATACCCTGGCCTTGCGCCGGGCACCGGACGATGTGCCTCTCTTGGCCCCCGGGGCCCTAACCC
TGCTGCCTAGTGGCCTGGGGCCCCCGCCCCCGCCCCCACCCCCTTCTCTCCATCCCTTTGGGCCCTTCCC
ACCCCCACCCCCTACTGCTACCAGCCACAACAACACGCTACCCCATCCCCACTCCACCACTCGGGTATAG
GGCGCGCCCCTGCAGGGAATTCGATATCAAGCTTATCGATAATCAACCTCTGGATTACAAAATTTGTGAA
AGATTGACTGGTATTCTTAACTATGTTGCTCCTTTTACGCTATGTGGATACGCTGCTTTAATGCCTTTGT
ATCATGCTATTGCTTCCCGTATGGCTTTCATTTTCTCCTCCTTGTATAAATCCTGGTTGCTGTCTCTTTA
TGAGGAGTTGTGGCCCGTTGTCAGGCAACGTGGCGTGGTGTGCACTGTGTTTGCTGACGCAACCCCCACT
GGTTGGGGCATTGCCACCACCTGTCAGCTCCTTTCCGGGACTTTCGCTTTCCCCCTCCCTATTGCCACGG
CGGAACTCATCGCCGCCTGCCTTGCCCGCTGCTGGACAGGGGCTCGGCTGTTGGGCACTGACAATTCCGT
GGTGTTGTCGGGGAAATCATCGTCCTTTCCTTGGCTGCTCGCCTGTGTTGCCACCTGGATTCTGCGCGGG
ACGTCCTTCTGCTACGTCCCTTCGGCCCTCAATCCAGCGGACCTTCCTTCCCGCGGCCTGCTGCCGGCTC
TGCGGCCTCTTCCGCGTCTTCGCCTTCGCCCTCAGACGAGTCGGATCTCCCTTTGGGCCGCCTCCCCGCA
TCGATACCGTCGACCTCGAGACCTAGAAAAACATGGAGCAATCACAAGTAGCAATACAGCAGCTACCAAT
GCTGATTGTGCCTGGCTAGAAGCACAAGAGGAGGAGGAGGTGGGTTTTCCAGTCACACCTCAGGTACCTT
